Addgene plasmid #185623: pEPQD0CM0032
Purpose: Level 0 promoter from N. benthamiana used for sgRNA expression, nonstandard overlaps, GGAG-TTCG
Depositing lab: Nicola Patron. Depositing organization: Earlham Institute. Publication: Reconstitution of monoterpene indole alkaloid biosynthesis in genome engineered Nicotiana benthamiana. Dudley QM, Jo S, Guerrero DAS, Chhetry M, Smedley MA, Harwood WA, Sherden NH, O'Connor SE, Caputi L, Patron NJ. Commun Biol. 2022 Sep 10;5(1):949. doi: 10.1038/s42003-022-03904-w. PubMed 36088516.
Backbone
  Vector backbone: pUAP1
  Vector type: CRISPR, Synthetic Biology
Growth in bacteria
  Bacterial resistance: Chloramphenicol, 25 μg/mL
  Growth temperature: 37°C
  Growth strain: DH5alpha
  Copy number: High Copy
Gene/Insert
  Gene/Insert name: NbU6-1 (alt name: pUAP-NbU6-1 promoter)
  Species: Nicotiana benthamiana
  Cloning method: Restriction Enzyme; 5′ cloning site unknown (unknown if destroyed); 3′ cloning site unknown (unknown if destroyed)
  Sequencing primers: 5′ GGCGTATCACGAGGCAGAATTTC; 3′ CCTGCATAACGCGAAGTAATC
Terms and licenses: Academic/Nonprofit Terms; Industry Terms: Not Available to Industry
How to cite: pEPQD0CM0032 was a gift from Nicola Patron (Addgene plasmid # 185623 ; http://n2t.net/addgene:185623 ; RRID:Addgene_185623)
