[The description below was written by a language model from this plasmid's Addgene catalogue record and pLannotate feature annotations shown in this document.]
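Description:
pEPQD0CM0032 is a small (about 2.4 kb) Level 0 part plasmid for modular Golden Gate-style assembly, built in the pUAP1 universal acceptor backbone and classified as a CRISPR and synthetic biology vector. It is maintained in E. coli at high copy from a ColE1/pUC-type origin and selected with chloramphenicol through a cat gene driven by its native cat promoter and followed by the lambda t0 terminator. The annotated sequence also shows a his operon terminator and a further putative bacterial terminator; these lie on either side of an unannotated region of roughly 330 bp, and such terminators typically insulate a cloned part from read-through transcription from the backbone.

The payload is the NbU6-1 promoter from Nicotiana benthamiana. The automated feature table does not annotate this insert, but the gap between the two insulating terminators is the likely location, although the record does not confirm this. U6 promoters are RNA polymerase III promoters that produce small, uncapped, non-polyadenylated transcripts with defined ends, which makes them a standard choice for driving single guide RNAs. According to the record, the part carries nonstandard assembly overhangs, GGAG at the 5′ end and TTCG at the 3′ end, rather than the usual promoter-part fusion sites, presumably so that it can be joined directly to a guide RNA module in a one-pot assembly. The cloning sites used to build it are not recorded. The plasmid is not itself an expression or plant transformation vector. It serves as a source of an endogenous promoter part for building sgRNA transcription units used in genome editing of N. benthamiana, as in the associated work on engineering that host for monoterpene indole alkaloid biosynthesis.
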