Features (pLannotate 1.2.2; 6 found; start..end, strand, type, name):
     78..175     -  promoter       cat promoter: promoter of the E. coli cat gene encoding chloramphenicol acetyltransferase
    261..304     -  terminator     bacterial terminator: putative bacterial transcription terminator
    638..695     +  terminator     his operon terminator: This putative transcriptin terminator from the E. coli his operon has a 2-bp deletion introduced during synthesis. Its efficiency has not been determined.
    890..1478    -  rep_origin     ori: high-copy-number ColE1/pMB1/pBR322/pUC origin of replication
   1661..1755    -  terminator     lambda t0 terminator: transcription terminator from phage lambda
   1779..77      -  CDS            cat (across the origin): CAT_ECOLX - Experimental evidence at protein level: Swiss-Prot protein existence level 1. This enzyme is an effector of chloramphenicol resistance in bacteria. From Escherichia coli. This protein is used as a marker in many commonly used cloning vectors, such as pACYC184.
>Addgene plasmid #185623 | pEPQD0CM0032 | addgene full sequence | sequence record 368499 | Addgene NGS Result
TGAAATGCCTCAAAATGTTCTTTACGATGCCATTGGGATATATCAACGGTGGTATATCCAGTGATTTTTT
TCTCCATTTTAGCTTCCTTAGCTCCTGAAAATCTCGATAACTCAAAAAATACGCCCGGTAGTGATCTTAT
TTCATTATGGTGAAAGTTGGAACCTCTTACGTGCCCGATCAACTCGAGTGCCACCTGACGTCTAAGAAAC
CATTATTATCATGACATTAACCTATAAAAATAGGCGTATCACGAGGCAGAATTTCAGATAAAAAAAATCC
TTAGCTTTCGCTAAGGATGATTTCTGGAATTCGGTCTCAGGAGATATACATAAATTATACATACATACAT
ACACATATAGTTTAAATGGTCAGGTGAGTGGCTATTTAGGTTACTTTATATAAGACGACAAATGGGCCAC
TTTCCAGGGTTGGATCAACTAATATAAGAAGGCCGGCCCATTACAGTTAAGTCCAGGTAAGTACAAAAAT
ATGGCCTTACTCAGAGGGAACGAAGTGAACAGTAGCCCAGTCCCGTCCGAACTATAGCAAGTTAGTTTCT
CCCACATTGGCGATGGAAAGAGTTTTTCTTTAGTTTATCTATTGAAACTTTACAGTTCAGTTCGCGAGAC
CCTGCAGTCCGGCAAAAAAGGGCAAGGTGTCACCACCCTGCCCTTTTTCTTTAAAACCGAAAAGATTACT
TCGCGTTATGCAGGCTTCCTCGCTCACTGACTCGCTGCGCTCGGTCGTTCGGCTGCGGCGAGCGGTATCA
GCTCACTCAAAGGCGGTAATACGGTTATCCACAGAATCAGGGGATAACGCAGGAAAGAACATGTGAGCAA
AAGGCCAGCAAAAGGCCAGGAACCGTAAAAAGGCCGCGTTGCTGGCGTTTTTCCACAGGCTCCGCCCCCC
TGACGAGCATCACAAAAATCGACGCTCAAGTCAGAGGTGGCGAAACCCGACAGGACTATAAAGATACCAG
GCGTTTCCCCCTGGAAGCTCCCTCGTGCGCTCTCCTGTTCCGACCCTGCCGCTTACCGGATACCTGTCCG
CCTTTCTCCCTTCGGGAAGCGTGGCGCTTTCTCATAGCTCACGCTGTAGGTATCTCAGTTCGGTGTAGGT
CGTTCGCTCCAAGCTGGGCTGTGTGCACGAACCCCCCGTTCAGCCCGACCGCTGCGCCTTATCCGGTAAC
TATCGTCTTGAGTCCAACCCGGTAAGACACGACTTATCGCCACTGGCAGCAGCCACTGGTAACAGGATTA
GCAGAGCGAGGTATGTAGGCGGTGCTACAGAGTTCTTGAAGTGGTGGCCTAACTACGGCTACACTAGAAG
AACAGTATTTGGTATCTGCGCTCTGCTGAAGCCAGTTACCTTCGGAAAAAGAGTTGGTAGCTCTTGATCC
GGCAAACAAACCACCGCTGGTAGCGGTGGTTTTTTTGTTTGCAAGCAGCAGATTACGCGCAGAAAAAAAG
GATCTCAAGAAGATCCTTTGATCTTTTCTACGGGGTCTGACGCTCAGTGGAACGAAAACTCACGTTAAGG
GATTTTGGTCATGAGATTATCAAAAAGGATCTTCACCTAGATCCTTTTAAATTAAAAATGAAGTTTTAAA
TCAATCTAAAGTATATATGAGTAAACTTGGTCTGACAGCTCGAGGCTTGGATTCTCACCAATAAAAAACG
CCCGGCGGCAACCGAGCGTTCTGAACAAATCCAGATGGAGTTCTGAGGTCATTACTGGATCTATCAACAG
GAGTCCAAGCGAGCTCGATATCAAATTACGCCCCGCCCTGCCACTCATCGCAGTACTGTTGTAATTCATT
AAGCATTCTGCCGACATGGAAGCCATCACAAACGGCATGATGAACCTGAATCGCCAGCGGCATCAGCACC
TTGTCGCCTTGCGTATAATATTTGCCCATGGTGAAAACGGGGGCGAAGAAGTTGTCCATATTGGCCACGT
TTAAATCAAAACTGGTGAAACTCACCCAGGGATTGGCTGAGACGAAAAACATATTCTCAATAAACCCTTT
AGGGAAATAGGCCAGGTTTTCACCGTAACACGCCACATCTTGCGAATATATGTGTAGAAACTGCCGGAAA
TCGTCGTGGTATTCACTCCAGAGCGATGAAAACGTTTCAGTTTGCTCATGGAAAACGGTGTAACAAGGGT
GAACACTATCCCATATCACCAGCTCACCGTCTTTCATTGCCATACGAAATTCCGGATGAGCATTCATCAG
GCGGGCAAGAATGTGAATAAAGGCCGGATAAAACTTGTGCTTATTTTTCTTTACGGTCTTTAAAAAGGCC
GTAATATCCAGCTGAACGGTCTGGTTATAGGTACATTGAGCAACTGAC
